>Addgene plasmid #133448 | SpyCatcher003 S49C | addgene full sequence | sequence record 311039 | Addgene NGS Result
TAATACGACTCACTATAGGGAGACCACAACGGTTTCCCTCTAGAAATAATTTTGTTTAACTTTAAGAAGG
AGATATACATATGTCGTACTACCATCACCATCACCATCACGATTACGACATCCCAACGACCGAAAACCTG
TATTTTCAGGGCGCCATGGTAACCACCTTATCAGGTTTATCAGGTGAGCAAGGTCCGTCCGGTGATATGA
CAACTGAAGAAGATAGTGCTACCCATATTAAATTCTCAAAACGTGATGAGGACGGCCGTGAGTTAGCTGG
TGCAACTATGGAGTTGCGTGATTGCTCTGGTAAAACTATTAGTACATGGATTTCAGATGGACATGTGAAG
GATTTCTACCTGTATCCAGGAAAATATACATTTGTCGAAACCGCAGCACCAGACGGTTATGAGGTAGCAA
CTCCAATTGAATTTACAGTTAATGAGGACGGTCAGGTTACTGTAGATGGTGAAGCAACTGAAGGTGACGC
TCATACTGGATCCAGTGGTAGCTAAATGGTTGATGCTTGAGGATCCGAATTCGAGCTCCGTCGACAAGCT
TGCGGCCGCACTCGAGCACCACCACCACCACCACTGAGATCCGGCTGCTAACAAAGCCCGAAAGGAAGCT
GAGTTGGCTGCTGCCACCGCTGAGCAATAACTAGCATAACCCCTTGGGGCCTCTAAACGGGTCTTGAGGG
GTTTTTTGCTGAAAGGAGGAACTATATCCGGATTGGCGAATGGG
[124 nt withheld, positions 745-868]
C
[91 nt withheld, positions 870-960]
A
[49 nt withheld, positions 962-1010]
CCTTTGACGTTGGAGTCCACGTTCTTT
[37 nt withheld, positions 1038-1074]
ACCCTATCTCGGTCTATTCTTTTGATTTATAAGGGATTTTGCCGATTTCGGCCTATTGGTTAAAAAATGA
GCTGATTTAACAAAAATTTAACGCGAATTTTAACAAAATATTAACGCTTACAATTTAGGTGGCACTTTTC
GGGGAAATGTGCGCGGAACCCCTATTTGTTTATTTTTCTAAATACATTCAAATATGTATCCGCTCATGAG
ACAATAACCCTGGTAAATGCTTCAATAATATTGAAAAAGGAAGAGTATGAGTATTCAACATTTCCGTGTC
GCCCTTATTCCCTTTTTTGCGGCATTTTGCCTTCCTGTTTTTGCTCACCCAGAAACGCTGGTGAAAGTAA
AAGATGCTGAAGATCAGTTGGGTGCACGAGTGGGTTACATCGAACTGGATCTCAACAGCGGTAAGATCCT
TGAGAGTTTTCGCCCCGAAGAACGTTTTCCAATGATGAGCACTTTTAAAGTTCTGCTATGTGGCGCGGTA
TTATCCCGTATTGACGCCGGGCAAGAGCAACTCGGTCGCCGCATACACTATTCTCAGAATGACTTGGTTG
AGTACTCACCAGTCACAGAAAAGCATCTTACGGATGGCATGACAGTAAGAGAATTATGCAGTGCTGCCAT
AACCATGAGTGATAACACTGCGGCCAACTTACTTCTGACAACGATCGGAGGACCGAAGGAGCTAACCGCT
TTTTTGCACAACATGGGGGATCATGTAACTCGCCTTGATCGTTGGGAACCGGAGCTGAATGAAGCCATAC
CAAACGACGAGCGTGACACCACGATGCCTGCAGCAATGGCAACAACGTTGCGCAAACTATTAACTGGCGA
ACTACTTACTCTAGCTTCCCGGCAACAATTAATAGACTGGATGGAGGCGGATAAAGTTGCAGGACCACTT
CTGCGCTCGGCCCTTCCGGCTGGCTGGTTTATTGCTGATAAATCTGGAGCCGGTGAGCGTGGGTCTCGCG
GTATCATTGCAGCACTGGGGCCAGATGGTAAGCCCTCCCGTATCGTAGTTATCTACACGACGGGGAGTCA
GGCAACTATGGATGAACGAAATAGACAGATCGCTGAGATAGGTGCCTCACTGATTAAGCATTGGTAACTG
TCAGACCAAGTTTACTCATATATACTTTAGATTGATTTAAAACTTCATTTTTAATTTAAAAGGATCTAGG
TGAAGATCCTTTTTGATAATCTCATGACCAAAATCCCTTAACGTGAGTTTTCGTTCCACTGAGCGTCAGA
CCCCGTAGAAAAGATCAAAGGATCTTCTTGAGATCCTTTTTTTCTGCGCGTAATCTGCTGCTTGCAAACA
AAAAAACCACCGCTACCAGCGGTGGTTTGTTTGCCGGATCAAGAGCTACCAACTCTTTTTCCGAAGGTAA
CTGGCTTCAGCAGAGCGCAGATACCAAATACTGTCCTTCTAGTGTAGCCGTAGTTAGGCCACCACTTCAA
GAACTCTGTAGCACCGCCTACATACCTCGCTCTGCTAATCCTGTTACCAGTGGCTGCTGCCAGTGGCGAT
AAGTCGTGTCTTACCGGGTTGGACTCAAGACGATAGTTACCGGATAAGGCGCAGCGGTCGGGCTGAACGG
GGGGTTCGTGCACACAGCCCAGCTTGGAGCGAACGACCTACACCGAACTGAGATACCTACAGCGTGAGCT
ATGAGAAAGCGCCACGCTTCCCGAAGGGAGAAAGGCGGACAGGTATCCGGTAAGCGGCAGGGTCGGAACA
GGAGAGCGCACGAGGGAGCTTCCAGGGGGAAACGCCTGGTATCTTTATAGTCCTGTCGGGTTTCGCCACC
TCTGACTTGAGCGTCGATTTTTGTGATGCTCGTCAGGGGGGCGGAGCCTATGGAAAAACGCCAGCAACGC
GGCCTTTTTACGGTTCCTGGCCTTTTGCTGGCCTTTTGCTCACATGTTCTTTCCTGCGTTATCCCCTGAT
TCTGTGGATAACCGTATTACCGCCTTTGAGTGAGCTGATACCGCTCGCCGCAGCCGAACGACCGAGCGCA
GCGAGTCAGTGAGCGAGGAAGCGGAAGAGCGCCTGATGCGGTATTTTCTCCTTACGCATCTGTGCGGTAT
TTCACACCGCAATGGTGCACTCTCAGTACAATCTGCTCTGATGCCGCATAGTTAAGCCAGTATACACTCC
GCTATCGCTACGTGACTGGGTCATGGCTGCGCCCCGACACCCGCCAACACCCGCTGACGCGCCCTGACGG
GCTTGTCTGCTCCCGGCATCCGCTTACAGACAAGCTGTGACCGTCTCCGGGAGCTGCATGTGTCAGAGGT
TTTCACCGTCATCACCGAAACGCGCGAGGCAGCTGCGGTAAAGCTCATCAGCGTGGTCGTGAAGCGATTC
ACAGATGTCTGCCTGTTCATCCGCGTCCAGCTCGTTGAGCTTCTCCAGAAGCGTTAATGTCTGGCTTCTG
ATAAAGCGGGCCATGTTAAGGGCGGTTTTTTCCTGTTTGGTCACTGATGCCTCCGTGTAAGGGGGATTTC
TGTTCATGGGGGTAATGATACCGATGAAACGAGAGAGGATGCTCACGATACGGGTTACTGATGATGAACA
TGCCCGGTTACTGGAACGTTGTGAGGGTAAACAACTGGCGGTATGGATGCGGCGGGACCAGAGAAAAATC
ACTCAGGGTCAATGCCAGCGCTTCGTTAATACAGATGTAGGTGTTCCACAGGGTAGCCAGCAGCATCCTG
CGATGCAGATCCGGAACATAATGGTGCAGGGCGCTGACTTCCGCGTTTCCAGACTTTACGAAACACGGAA
ACCGAAGACCATTCATGTTGTTGCTCAGGTCGCAGACGTTTTGCAGCAGCAGTCGCTTCACGTTCGCTCG
CGTATCGGTGATTCATTCTGCTAACCAGTAAGGCAACCCCGCCAGCCTAGCCGGGTCCTCAACGACAGGA
GCACGATCATGCGCACCCGTGGCCAGGACCCAACGCTGCCCGAGATCTCGATCCCGCGAAAT
Features (pLannotate 1.2.2; 14 found; start..end, strand, type, name):
      1..19      +  promoter       T7 promoter: promoter for bacteriophage T7 RNA polymerase
     51..73      +  RBS            RBS: efficient ribosome binding site from bacteriophage T7 gene 10 (Olins and Rangwala, 1989)
     91..110     +  CDS            8xHis (fragment): 8xHis affinity tag
    132..152     +  CDS            TEV site: tobacco etch virus (TEV) protease recognition and cleavage site
    577..594     +  CDS            9xHis (fragment): 9xHis affinity tag
    604..653     +  CDS            SET1 (fragment): solubility-enhancement tag derived from T7 phage gene 10B
    661..708     +  terminator     T7 terminator: transcription terminator for bacteriophage T7 RNA polymerase
    745..1173    +  rep_origin     f1 ori (sequence partly withheld): f1 bacteriophage origin of replication; arrow indicates direction of (+) strand synthesis
   1226..1330    +  promoter       AmpR promoter: bla
   1331..2191    +  CDS            AmpR: β-lactamase; bla; confers resistance to ampicillin, carbenicillin, and related antibiotics
   2362..2950    +  rep_origin     ori: high-copy-number ColE1/pMB1/pBR322/pUC origin of replication
   3136..3275    -  misc_feature   bom: basis of mobility region from pBR322
   3377..3568    -  CDS            rop: Rop protein, which maintains plasmids at low copy number; rop
   3585..3965    +  CDS            YPB1_ECOLX: Protein predicted: Swiss-Prot protein existence level 4. From Escherichia coli.
