[The description below was written by a language model from this plasmid's Addgene catalogue record and pLannotate feature annotations shown in this document.]
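Description:
SpyCatcher003 S49C is a 4,076 bp bacterial expression plasmid built on the pDEST14 backbone, designed to produce an engineered SpyCatcher003 variant in the E. coli cytoplasm. It is propagated under ampicillin selection through a β-lactamase gene with its own promoter and replicates from a ColE1/pMB1-type origin; the catalogue lists it as high copy. The feature annotation also detects pBR322-derived bom and rop elements, and an f1 origin that would permit single-stranded DNA production. A predicted E. coli open reading frame in the backbone has no stated function.

The expression cassette runs from a T7 promoter and the phage T7 gene 10 ribosome binding site to a T7 terminator, so expression requires a host that supplies T7 RNA polymerase. The 435 bp synthetic insert, introduced by Gibson cloning, encodes an N-terminal His6 tag for metal-affinity purification, a TEV protease cleavage site that allows the tag to be removed, the SpyCatcher003 S49C sequence and a C-terminal GSSGS linker. The annotation tool did not label the SpyCatcher coding region itself, which lies in the unannotated stretch after the TEV site. It also flags a second polyhistidine fragment and a partial solubility-tag match just upstream of the terminator; the record does not indicate whether these lie in the translated product, and they may be backbone remnants beyond the stop codon.

SpyCatcher003 is a protein partner optimised to react rapidly with its peptide tag, forming a spontaneous covalent bond. The S49C substitution provides a unique cysteine for chemical coupling, for example site-specific attachment of labels or other thiol-reactive groups, giving a modified protein that can be attached to tagged targets.
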