Addgene plasmid #133448: SpyCatcher003 S49C
Purpose: Expresses SpyCatcher003 S49C in bacterial cytoplasm, with a unique cysteine for chemical coupling
Depositing lab: Mark Howarth. Depositing organization: University of Oxford. Publication: Approaching infinite affinity through engineering of peptide-protein interaction. Keeble AH, Turkki P, Stokes S, Khairil Anuar INA, Rahikainen R, Hytonen VP, Howarth M. Proc Natl Acad Sci U S A. 2019 Dec 10. pii: 1909653116. doi: 10.1073/pnas.1909653116. PubMed 31822621.
Backbone
  Vector backbone: pDEST14
  Backbone manufacturer: Thermo Fisher Scientific
  Backbone size w/o insert (bp): 3641
  Total vector size (bp): 4076
  Vector type: Bacterial Expression
Growth in bacteria
  Bacterial resistance: Ampicillin, 100 μg/mL
  Growth temperature: 37°C
  Growth strain: DH5alpha
  Copy number: High Copy
Gene/Insert
  Gene/Insert name: SpyCatcher003 S49C
  Species: Synthetic
  Insert size (bp): 435
  Mutation: Contains S49C mutation
  Promoter: T7
  Tag / fusion protein: His6 (N terminal on backbone); TEV cleavage site (N terminal on insert); GSSGS (C terminal on insert)
  Cloning method: Gibson Cloning
  Sequencing primers: 5′ T7F; 3′ T7R
Terms and licenses: Academic/Nonprofit Terms; Industry Terms: Not Available to Industry
How to cite: SpyCatcher003 S49C was a gift from Mark Howarth (Addgene plasmid # 133448 ; http://n2t.net/addgene:133448 ; RRID:Addgene_133448)
