>Addgene plasmid #133448 | SpyCatcher003 S49C | depositor partial sequence | sequence record 256435 | SpyCatcher003 S49C gene 435 bp
ATGTCGTACTACCATCACCATCACCATCACGATTACGACATCCCAACGACCGAAAACCTGTATTTTCAGG
GCGCCATGGTAACCACCTTATCAGGTTTATCAGGTGAGCAAGGTCCGTCCGGTGATATGACAACTGAAGA
AGATAGTGCTACCCATATTAAATTCTCAAAACGTGATGAGGACGGCCGTGAGTTAGCTGGTGCAACTATG
GAGTTGCGTGATTGCTCTGGTAAAACTATTAGTACATGGATTTCAGATGGACATGTGAAGGATTTCTACC
TGTATCCAGGAAAATATACATTTGTCGAAACCGCAGCACCAGACGGTTATGAGGTAGCAACTCCAATTGA
ATTTACAGTTAATGAGGACGGTCAGGTTACTGTAGATGGTGAAGCAACTGAAGGTGACGCTCATACTGGA
TCCAGTGGTAGCTAA
